Addgene plasmid #12265: pHR-CMV-nlsCRE
Depositing lab: Didier Trono. Depositing organization: Swiss Federal Institute of Technology (EPFL). Publication: Lentivector-mediated transfer of Bmi-1 and telomerase in muscle satellite cells yields a duchenne myoblast cell line with long-term genotypic and phenotypic stability. Cudre-Mauroux C, Occhiodoro T, Konig S, Salmon P, Bernheim L, Trono D. Hum Gene Ther. 2003 Nov 1. 14(16):1525-33. 10.1089/104303403322495034 PubMed 14577914.
Backbone
  Vector backbone: pHR-CRE
  Backbone size w/o insert (bp): 9795
  Vector type: Mammalian Expression, Lentiviral, Cre/Lox
Growth in bacteria
  Bacterial resistance: Ampicillin, 100 μg/mL
  Growth temperature: 37°C
  Growth strain: Stbl3
  Growth instructions: Use Stbl3 or HB101 to reduce chance of recombination. Grow at 37C
  Copy number: High Copy
Gene/Insert
  Gene/Insert name: Cre
  Cloning method: Restriction Enzyme
  Sequencing primers: 5′ CMV forward
Terms and licenses: Academic/Nonprofit Terms; Industry Terms: Not Available to Industry
Depositor comments: Please note that the full sequence for this plasmid is approximated and not fully verified. Please visit the Trono lab http://tronolab.epfl.ch for cloning strategies, protocols, publications, and more.
How to cite: pHR-CMV-nlsCRE was a gift from Didier Trono (Addgene plasmid # 12265 ; http://n2t.net/addgene:12265 ; RRID:Addgene_12265)
