[The description below was written by a language model from this plasmid's Addgene catalogue record and pLannotate feature annotations shown in this document.]
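Description:
pHR-CMV-nlsCRE is an HIV-1-derived lentiviral transfer vector built on the pHR backbone for delivering Cre recombinase into mammalian cells. In bacteria it is maintained as a high-copy plasmid through a ColE1/pUC-type origin and selected with ampicillin via the bla gene. Recombination-reducing E. coli strains are recommended as hosts because of the repeated LTR sequences. The annotated sequence record is about 11.8 kb, and the depositor notes that the full sequence is approximated and not fully verified.

The viral portion is flanked by HIV-1 LTR sequences and contains the Ψ packaging signal with an adjoining gag fragment and the Rev response element. These allow the vector RNA to be exported and encapsidated when packaging and envelope functions are supplied in trans. Within this frame, the human CMV immediate-early enhancer and promoter drive the Cre coding sequence. The construct name indicates a nuclear localization signal fused to Cre, although the feature table does not annotate one at the Cre reading frame. A WPRE follows Cre to enhance transcript stability and expression, and nef-derived sequence lies upstream of the 3' LTR.

Outside the viral cassette, the table picks up legacy backbone elements. These include an SV40 promoter with E. coli gpt fragments, SV40 small t intron and polyadenylation sequences, an SP6 promoter, remnants of pBR322 (tet, bom, rop), and a short match to human genomic sequence. The vector is used for transduction-based Cre expression to recombine loxP-flanked sequences. In the associated work, which immortalized muscle satellite cells with lentivector-delivered Bmi-1 and telomerase, Cre would plausibly serve to excise floxed transgenes, though the record does not state this.
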