Features (pLannotate 1.2.2; 32 found; start..end, strand, type, name):
      2..58      +  CDS            lacI (fragment): lac repressor; lacI; The lac repressor binds to the lac operator to inhibit transcription in E. coli. This inhibition can be relieved by adding lactose or isopropyl-β-D-thiogalactopyranoside (IPTG).
     65..394     +  promoter       SV40 promoter: SV40 enhancer and early promoter
    594..713     +  CDS            gpt (fragment): XGPT_ECOLI - Also known as gpp, gxu. Experimental evidence at protein level: Swiss-Prot protein existence level 1. Purine salvage pathway enzyme that catalyzes the transfer of the ribosyl-5-phosphate group from 5-phospho-alpha-D-ribose 1- diphosphate (PRPP) to the N9 position of the 6-oxopurines guanine and xanthine to form the corresponding ribonucleotides GMP (guanosine 5'- monophosphate) and XMP (xanthosine 5'-monophosphate), with the release of PPi. To a lesser extent, also acts on hypoxanthine (PubMed:9100006, PubMed:3886014). Does not ribophosphorylate adenine (PubMed:3886014). From Esch
    713..1048    +  CDS            gpt (fragment): XGPT_ECOLI - Also known as gpp, gxu. Experimental evidence at protein level: Swiss-Prot protein existence level 1. Purine salvage pathway enzyme that catalyzes the transfer of the ribosyl-5-phosphate group from 5-phospho-alpha-D-ribose 1- diphosphate (PRPP) to the N9 position of the 6-oxopurines guanine and xanthine to form the corresponding ribonucleotides GMP (guanosine 5'- monophosphate) and XMP (xanthosine 5'-monophosphate), with the release of PPi. To a lesser extent, also acts on hypoxanthine (PubMed:9100006, PubMed:3886014). Does not ribophosphorylate adenine (PubMed:3886014). From Esch
   1143..1448    +  CDS            frsA (fragment): FRSA_ECOLI - Also known as yafA. Experimental evidence at protein level: Swiss-Prot protein existence level 1. Catalyzes the hydrolysis of esters (PubMed:15808744). Displays esterase activity toward pNP-butyrate (PubMed:15808744). May stimulate mixed-acid fermentation by acting as a fermentation/respiration switch that down-regulates respiration and up- regulates fermentation rates (PubMed:15169777). From Escherichia coli (strain K12).
   1452..1526    +  CDS            small t antigen (fragment): SV40 (simian virus 40) small t antigen
   1528..1593    +  intron         small t intron: SV40 (simian virus 40) small t antigen intron
   1723..1743    +  CDS            SV40 NLS: nuclear localization signal of SV40 (simian virus 40) large T antigen
   2062..2145    +  CDS            large T antigen (fragment): large T antigen from SV40 (simian virus 40)
   2168..2302    +  polyA_signal   SV40 poly(A) signal: SV40 polyadenylation signal
   2469..2798    +  CDS            nef (fragment): NEF_HV1BR - Experimental evidence at protein level: Swiss-Prot protein existence level 1. Extracellular Nef protein targets CD4(+) T-lymphocytes for apoptosis by interacting with CXCR4 surface receptors (PubMed:14990729). From Human immunodeficiency virus type 1 group M subtype B (isolate BRU/LAI) (HIV-1).
   2846..3103    +  LTR            5' LTR (truncated): truncated 5' long terminal repeat (LTR) from HIV-1
   3150..3275    +  misc_feature   HIV-1 Ψ: packaging signal of human immunodeficiency virus type 1
   3259..3622    +  CDS            HIV-1 gag (fragment): gag protein from human immunodeficiency virus 1; gag
   3768..4001    +  misc_feature   RRE: The Rev response element (RRE) of HIV-1 allows for Rev-dependent mRNA export from the nucleus to the cytoplasm.
   4378..4478    +  CDS            Rev (fragment): human immunodeficiency virus 1 (HIV-1) Rev protein; rev; enhances nuclear export of unspliced and incompletely spliced viral mRNAs
   4479..4499    -  misc_feature   MCS (fragment): pBluescript multiple cloning site
   4509..4812    +  enhancer       CMV enhancer: human cytomegalovirus immediate early enhancer
   4813..5016    +  promoter       CMV promoter: human cytomegalovirus (CMV) immediate early promoter
   5124..6154    +  CDS            Cre (fragment): site-specific recombinase Cre is a site-specific recombinase from bacteriophage P1. Recombination occurs at loxP sequences.
   6156..6176    +  misc_feature   MCS (fragment): multiple cloning site
   6182..6770    +  misc_feature   WPRE: woodchuck hepatitis virus posttranscriptional regulatory element
   6707..7303    +  CDS            nef: NEF_HV1H2 - Experimental evidence at protein level: Swiss-Prot protein existence level 1. Extracellular Nef protein targets CD4(+) T-lymphocytes for apoptosis by interacting with CXCR4 surface receptors. From Human immunodeficiency virus type 1 group M subtype B (isolate HXB2) (HIV-1).
   7428..7608    +  LTR            5' LTR (truncated): truncated 5' long terminal repeat (LTR) from HIV-1
   8570..8668    -  CDS            TBC1D5 (fragment): TBCD5_HUMAN - Also known as KIAA0210. Experimental evidence at protein level: Swiss-Prot protein existence level 1. May act as a GTPase-activating protein (GAP) for Rab family protein(s). May act as a GAP for RAB7A. Can displace RAB7A and retromer CSC subcomplex from the endosomal membrane to the cytosol; at least retromer displacement seems to require its catalytic activity (PubMed:19531583, PubMed:20923837). Required for retrograde transport of cargo proteins from endosomes to the trans-Golgi network (TGN); the function seems to require its catalytic activity. Involved in regulation of autop
   9087..9105    -  promoter       SP6 promoter: promoter for bacteriophage SP6 RNA polymerase
   9333..9612    +  CDS            TcR (fragment): tetracycline efflux protein; tet; confers resistance to tetracycline
   9613..9661    -  misc_feature   bom (fragment): basis of mobility region from pBR322
   9763..9798    -  CDS            rop (fragment): Rop protein, which maintains plasmids at low copy number; rop
   9893..9997    +  promoter       AmpR promoter: bla
   9998..10858   +  CDS            AmpR: β-lactamase; bla; confers resistance to ampicillin, carbenicillin, and related antibiotics
  11029..11617   +  rep_origin     ori: high-copy-number ColE1/pMB1/pBR322/pUC origin of replication
>Addgene plasmid #12265 | pHR-CMV-nlsCRE | addgene full sequence | sequence record 140109 | Addgene NGS Result
AGCGCCCAATACGCAAACCGCCTCTCCCCGCGCGTTGGCCGATTCATTAATGCAGCTGTGGAATGTGTGT
CAGTTAGGGTGTGGAAAGTCCCCAGGCTCCCCAGCAGGCAGAAGTATGCAAAGCATGCATCTCAATTAGT
CAGCAACCAGGTGTGGAAAGTCCCCAGGCTCCCCAGCAGGCAGAAGTATGCAAAGCATGCATCTCAATTA
GTCAGCAACCATAGTCCCGCCCCTAACTCCGCCCATCCCGCCCCTAACTCCGCCCAGTTCCGCCCATTCT
CCGCCCCATGGCTGACTAATTTTTTTTATTTATGCAGAGGCCGAGGCCGCCTCGGCCTCTGAGCTATTCC
AGAAGTAGTGAGGAGGCTTTTTTGGAGGCCTAGGCTTTTGCAAAAAGCTTGGACACAAGACAGGCTTGCG
AGATATGTTTGAGAATACCACTTTATCCCGCGTCAGGGAGAGGCAGTGCGTAAAAAGACGCGGACTCATG
TGAAATACTGGTTTTTAGTGCGCCAGATCTCTATAATCTCGCGCAACCTATTTTCCCCTCGAACACTTTT
TAAGCCGTAGATAAACAGGCTGGGACACTTCACATGAGCGAAAAATACATCGTCACCTGGGACATGTTGC
AGATCCATGCACGTAAACTCGCAAGCCGACTGATGCCTTCTGAACAATGGAAAGGCATTATTGCCGTAAG
CCGTGGCGGTCTGTACCGGGTGCGTTACTGGCGCGTGAACTGGGTATTCGTCATGTCGATACCGTTTGTA
TTTCCAGCTACGATCACGACAACCAGCGCGAGCTTAAAGTGCTGAAACGCGCAGAAGGCGATGGCGAAGG
CTTCATCGTTATTGATGACCTGGTGGATACCGGTGGTACTGCGGTTGCGATTCGTGAAATGTATCCAAAA
GCGCACTTTGTCACCATCTTCGCAAAACCGGCTGGTCGTCCGCTGGTTGATGACTATGTTGTTGATATCC
CGCAAGATACCTGGATTGAACAGCCGTGGGATATGGGCGTCGTATTCGTCCCGCCAATCTCCGGTCGCTA
ATCTTTTCAACGCCTGGCACTGCCGGGCGTTGTTCTTTTTAACTTCAGGCGGGTTACAATAGTTTCCAGT
AAGTATTCTGGAGGCTGCATCCATGACACAGGCAAACCTGAGCGAAACCCTGTTCAAACCCCGCTTTAAA
CATCCTGAAACCTCGACGCTAGTCCGCCGCTTTAATCACGGCGCACAACCGCCTGTGCAGTCGGCCCTTG
ATGGTAAAACCATCCCTCACTGGTATCGCATGATTAACCGTCTGATGTGGATCTGGCGCGGCATTGACCC
ACGCGAAATCCTCGACGTCCAGGCACGTATTGTGATGAGCGATGCCGAACGTACCGACGATGATTTATAC
GATACGGTGATTGGCTACCGTGGCGGCAACTGGATTTATGAGTGGGCCCCGGATCTTTGTGAAGGAACCT
TACTTCTGTGGTGTGACATAATTGGACAAACTACCTACAGAGATTTAAAGCTCTAAGGTAAATATAAAAT
TTTTAAGTGTATAATGTGTTAAACTACTGATTCTAATTGTTTGTGTATTTTAGATTCCAACCTATGGAAC
TGATGAATGGGAGCAGTGGTGGAATGCCTTTAATGAGGAAAACCTGTTTTGCTCAGAAGAAATGCCATCT
AGTGATGATGAGGCTACTGCTGACTCTCAACATTCTACTCCTCCAAAAAAGAAGAGAAAGGTAGAAGACC
CCAAGGACTTTCCTTCAGAATTGCTAAGTTTTTTGAGTCATGCTGTGTTTAGTAATAGAACTCTTGCTTG
CTTTGCTATTTACACCACAAAGGAAAAAGCTGCACTGCTATACAAGAAAATTATGGAAAAATATTCTGTA
ACCTTTATAAGTAGGCATAACAGTTATAATCATAACATACTGTTTTTTCTTACTCCACACAGGCATAGAG
TGTCTGCTATTAATAACTATGCTCAAAAATTGTGTACCTTTAGCTTTTTAATTTGTAAAGGGGTTAATAA
GGAATATTTGATGTATAGTGCCTTGACTAGAGATCATAATCAGCCATACCACATTTGTAGAGGTTTTACT
TGCTTTAAAAAACCTCCCACACCTCCCCCTGAACCTGAAACATAAAATGAATGCAATTGTTGTTGTTAAC
TTGTTTATTGCAGCTTATAATGGTTACAAATAAAGCAATAGCATCACAAATTTCACAAATAAAGCATTTT
TTTCACTGCATTCTAGTTGTGGTTTGTCCAAACTCATCAATGTATCTTATCATGTCTGGATCAACTGGAT
AACTCAAGCTAACCAAAATCATCCCAAACTTCCCACCCCATACCCTATTACCACTGCCAATTACCTGTGG
TTTCATTTACTCTAAACCTGTGATTCCTCTGAATTATTTTCATTTTAAAGAAATTGTATTTGTTAAATAT
GTACTACAAACTTAGTAGTTGGAAGGGCTAATTCACTCCCAAAGAAGACAAGATATCCTTGATCTGTGGA
TCTACCACACACAAGGCTACTTCCCTGATTAGCAGAACTACACACCAGGGCCAGGGGTCAGATATCCACT
GACCTTTGGATGGTGCTACAAGCTAGTACCAGTTGAGCCAGATAAGGTAGAAGAGGCCAATAAAGGAGAG
AACACCAGCTTGTTACACCCTGTGAGCCTGCATGGGATGGATGACCCGGAGAGAGAAGTGTTAGAGTGGA
GGTTTGACAGCCGCCTAGCATTTCATCACGTGGCCCGAGAGCTGCATCCGGAGTACTTCAAGAACTGCTG
ATATCGAGCTTGCTACAAGGGACTTTCCGCTGGGGACTTTCCAGGGAGGCGTGGCCTGGGCGGGACTGGG
GAGTGGCGAGCCCTCAGATCCTGCATATAAGCAGCTGCTTTTTGCCTGTACTGGGTCTCTCTGGTTAGAC
CAGATCTGAGCCTGGGAGCTCTCTGGCTAACTAGGGAACCCACTGCTTAAGCCTCAATAAAGCTTGCCTT
GAGTGCTTCAAGTAGTGTGTGCCCGTCTGTTGTGTGACTCTGGTAACTAGAGATCCCTCAGACCCTTTTA
GTCAGTGTGGAAAATCTCTAGCAGTGGCGCCCGAACAGGGACTTGAAAGCGAAAGGGAAACCAGAGGAGC
TCTCTCGACGCAGGACTCGGCTTGCTGAAGCGCGCACGGCAAGAGGCGAGGGGCGGCGACTGGTGAGTAC
GCCAAAAATTTTGACTAGCGGAGGCTAGAAGGAGAGAGATGGGTGCGAGAGCGTCAGTATTAAGCGGGGG
AGAATTAGATCGCGATGGGAAAAAATTCGGTTAAGGCCAGGGGGAAAGAAAAAATATAAATTAAAACATA
TAGTATGGGCAAGCAGGGAGCTAGAACGATTCGCAGTTAATCCTGGCCTGTTAGAAACATCAGAAGGCTG
TAGACAAATACTGGGACAGCTACAACCATCCCTTCAGACAGGATCAGAAGAACTTAGATCATTATATAAT
ACAGTAGCAACCCTCTATTGTGTGCATCAAAGGATAGAGATAAAAGACACCAAGGAAGCTTTAGACAAGA
TAGAGGAAGAGCAAAACAAAAGTAAGACCACCGCACAGCAAGCGGCCGCTGATCTTCAGACCTGGAGGAG
GAGATATGAGGGACAATTGGAGAAGTGAATTATATAAATATAAAGTAGTAAAAATTGAACCATTAGGAGT
AGCACCCACCAAGGCAAAGAGAAGAGTGGTGCAGAGAGAAAAAAGAGCAGTGGGAATAGGAGCTTTGTTC
CTTGGGTTCTTGGGAGCAGCAGGAAGCACTATGGGCGCAGCGTCAATGACGCTGACGGTACAGGCCAGAC
AATTATTGTCTGGTATAGTGCAGCAGCAGAACAATTTGCTGAGGGCTATTGAGGCGCAACAGCATCTGTT
GCAACTCACAGTCTGGGGCATCAAGCAGCTCCAGGCAAGAATCCTGGCTGTGGAAAGATACCTAAAGGAT
CAACAGCTCCTGGGGATTTGGGGTTGCTCTGGAAAACTCATTTGCACCACTGCTGTGCCTTGGAATGCTA
GTTGGAGTAATAAATCTCTGGAACAGATTTGGAATCACACGACCTGGATGGAGTGGGACAGAGAAATTAA
CAATTACACAAGCTTAATACACTCCTTAATTGAAGAATCGCAAAACCAGCAAGAAAAGAATGAACAAGAA
TTATTGGAATTAGATAAATGGGCAAGTTTGTGGAATTGGTTTAACATAACAAATTGGCTGTGGTATATAA
AATTATTCATAATGATAGTAGGAGGCTTGGTAGGTTTAAGAATAGTTTTTGCTGTACTTTCTATAGTGAA
TAGAGTTAGGCAGGGATATTCACCATTATCGTTTCAGACCCACCTCCCAACCCCGAGGGGACCCGACAGG
CCCGAAGGAATAGAAGAAGAAGGTGGAGAGAGAGACAGAGACAGATCCATTCGATTAGTGAACGGATCTC
GACGGTATCGATAAGCTTGGGAGTTCCGCGTTACATAACTTACGGTAAATGGCCCGCCTGGCTGACCGCC
CAACGACCCCCGCCCATTGACGTCAATAATGACGTATGTTCCCATAGTAACGCCAATAGGGACTTTCCAT
TGACGTCAATGGGTGGAGTATTTACGGTAAACTGCCCACTTGGCAGTACATCAAGTGTATCATATGCCAA
GTACGCCCCCTATTGACGTCAATGACGGTAAATGGCCCGCCTGGCATTATGCCCAGTACATGACCTTATG
GGACTTTCCTACTTGGCAGTACATCTACGTATTAGTCATCGCTATTACCATGGTGATGCGGTTTTGGCAG
TACATCAATGGGCGTGGATAGCGGTTTGACTCACGGGGATTTCCAAGTCTCCACCCCATTGACGTCAATG
GGAGTTTGTTTTGGCACCAAAATCAACGGGACTTTCCAAAATGTCGTAACAACTCCGCCCCATTGACGCA
AATGGGCGGTAGGCGTGTACGGTGGGAGGTCTATATAAGCAGAGCTCGTTTAGTGAACCGTCAGATCGCC
TGGAGACGCCATCCACGCTGTTTTGACCTCCATAGAAGACACCGACTCTAGAGGATCTACCATGCCCAAG
AAGAAGAGGAAGGTGTCCAATTTACTGACCGTACACCAAAATTTGCCTGCATTACCGGTCGATGCAACGA
GTGATGAGGTTCGCAAGAACCTGATGGACATGTTCAGGGATCGCCAGGCGTTTTCTGAGCATACCTGGAA
AATGCTTCAGTCCGTTTGCCGGTCGTGGGCGGCATGGTGCAAGTTGAATAACCGGAAATGGTTTCCCGCA
GAACCTGAAGATGTTCGCGATTATCTTCTATATCTTCAGGCGCGCGGTCTGGCAGTAAAAACTATCCAGC
AACATTTGGGCCAGCTAAACATGCTTCATCGTCGGTCCGGGCTGCCACGACCAAGTGACAGCAATGCTGT
TTCACTGGTTATGCGGCGGATCCGAAAAGAAAACGTTGATGCCGGTGAACGTGCAAAACAGGCTCTAGCG
TTCGAACGCACTGATTTCGACCAGGTTCGTTCACTCATGGAAAATAGCGATCGCTGCCAGGATATACGTA
ATCTGGCATTTCTGGGGATTGCTTATAACACCCTGTTACGTATAGCCGAAATTGCCAGGATCAGGGTTAA
AGATATCTCACGTACTGACGGTGGGAGAATGTTAATCCATATTGGCAGAACGAAAACGCTGGTTAGCACC
GCAGGTGTAGAGAAGGCACTTAGCCTGGGGGTAACTAAACTGGTCGAGCGATGGATTTCCGTCTCTGGTG
TAGCTGATGATCCGAATAACTACCTGTTTTGCCGGGTCAGAAAAAATGGTGTTGCCGCGCCATCTGCCAC
CAGCCAGCTATCAACTCGCGCCCTGGAAGGGATTTTTGAAGCAACTCATCGATTGATTTACGGCGCTAAG
GATGACTCTGGTCAGAGATACCTGGCCTGGTCTGGACACAGTGCCCGTGTCGGAGCCGCGCGAGATATGG
CCCGCGCTGGAGTTTCAATACCGGAGATCATGCAAGCTGGTGGCTGGACCAATGTAAATATTGTCATGAA
CTATATCCGTAACCTGGATAGTGAAACAGGGGCAATGGTGCGCCTGCTGGAAGATGGCGATTAGGTCGAG
CTCAAGCTTCGAATTCCCGATAATCAACCTCTGGATTACAAAATTTGTGAAAGATTGACTGGTATTCTTA
ACTATGTTGCTCCTTTTACGCTATGTGGATACGCTGCTTTAATGCCTTTGTATCATGCTATTGCTTCCCG
TATGGCTTTCATTTTCTCCTCCTTGTATAAATCCTGGTTGCTGTCTCTTTATGAGGAGTTGTGGCCCGTT
GTCAGGCAACGTGGCGTGGTGTGCACTGTGTTTGCTGACGCAACCCCCACTGGTTGGGGCATTGCCACCA
CCTGTCAGCTCCTTTCCGGGACTTTCGCTTTCCCCCTCCCTATTGCCACGGCGGAACTCATCGCCGCCTG
CCTTGCCCGCTGCTGGACAGGGGCTCGGCTGTTGGGCACTGACAATTCCGTGGTGTTGTCGGGGAAGCTG
ACGTCCTTTCCATGGCTGCTCGCCTGTGTTGCCACCTGGATTCTGCGCGGGACGTCCTTCTGCTACGTCC
CTTCGGCCCTCAATCCAGCGGACCTTCCTTCCCGCGGCCTGCTGCCGGCTCTGCGGCCTCTTCCGCGTCT
TCGCCTTCGCCCTCAGACGAGTCGGATCTCCCTTTGGGCCGCCTCCCCGCATCGGGAATTCTGCAGTCGA
GACCTAGAAAAACATGGAGCAATCACAAGTAGCAATACAGCAGCTACCAATGCTGATTGTGCCTGGCTAG
AAGCACAAGAGGAGGAGGAGGTGGGTTTTCCAGTCACACCTCAGGTACCTTTAAGACCAATGACTTACAA
GGCAGCTGTAGATCTTAGCCACTTTTTAAAAGAAAAGGGGGGACTGGAAGGGCTAATTCACTCCCAACGA
AGACAAGATATCCTTGATCTGTGGATCTACCACACACAAGGCTACTTCCCTGATTGGCAGAACTACACAC
CAGGGCCAGGGATCAGATATCCACTGACCTTTGGATGGTGCTACAAGCTAGTACCAGTTGAGCAAGAGAA
GGTAGAAGAAGCCAATGAAGGAGAGAACACCCGCTTGTTACACCCTGTGAGCCTGCATGGGATGGATGAC
CCGGAGAGAGAAGTATTAGAGTGGAGGTTTGACAGCCGCCTAGCATTTCATCACATGGCCCGAGAGCTGC
ATCCGGAGTACTTCAAGAACTGCTGACATCGAGCTTGCTACAAGGGACTTTCCGCTGGGGACTTTCCAGG
GAGGCGTGGCCTGGGCGGGACTGGGGAGTGGCGAGCCCTCAGATGCTGCATATAAGCAGCTGCTTTTTGC
TTGTACTGGGTCTCTCTGGTTAGACCAGATCTGAGCCTGGGAGCTCTCTGGCTAACTAGGGAACCCACTG
CTTAAGCCTCAATAAAGCTTGCCTTGAGTGCTTCAAGTAGTGTGTGCCCGTCTGTTGTGTGACTCTGGTA
ACTAGAGATCCCTCAGACCCTTTTAGTCAGTGTGGAAAATCTCTAGCAGTAGTAGTTCATGTCATCTTAT
TATTCAGTATTTATAACTTGCAAAGAAATGAATATCAGAGAGTGAGAGGCCTTGACATTATAATAGATTT
AGCAGGAATTGAACTAGGAGTGGAGCACACAGGCAAAGCTGCAGAAGTACTTGGAAGAAGCCACCAGAGA
TACTCACGATTCTGCACATACCTGGCTAATCCCAGATCCTAAGGATTACATTAAGTTTACTAACATTTAT
ATAATGATTTATAGTTTAAAGTATAAACTTATCTAATTTACTATTCTGACAGATATTAATTAATCCTCAA
ATATCATAAGAGATGATTACTATTATCCCCATTTAACACAAGAGGAAACTGAGAGGGAAAGATGTTGAAG
TAATTTTCCCACAATTACAGCATCCGTTAGTTACGACTCTATGATCTTCTGACACAAATTCCATTTACTC
CTCACCCTATGACTCAGTCGAATATATCAAAGTTATGGACATTATGCTAAGTAACAAATTACCCTTTTAT
ATAGTAAATACTGAGTAGATTGAGAGAAGAAATTGTTTGCAAACCTGAATAGCTTCAAGAAGAAGAGAAG
TGAGGATAAGAATAACAGTTGTCATTTAACAAGTTTTAACAAGTAACTTGGTTAGAAAGGGATTCAAATG
CATAAAGCAAGGGATAAATTTTTCTGGCAACAAGACTATACAATATAACCTTAAATATGACTTCAAATAA
TTGTTGGAACTTGATAAAACTAATTAAATATTATTGAAGATTATCAATATTATAAATGTAATTTACTTTT
AAAAAGGGAACATAGAAATGTGTATCATTAGAGTAGAAAACAATCCTTATTATCACAATTTGTCAAAACA
AGTTTGTTATTAACACAAGTAGAATACTGCATTCAATTAAGTTGACTGCAGATTTTGTGTTTTGTTAAAA
TTAGAAAGAGATAACAACAATTTGAATTATTGAAAGTAACATGTAAATAGTTCTACATACGTTCTTTTGA
CATCTTGTTCAATCATTGATCGAAGTTCTTTATCTTGGAAGAATTTGTTCCAAAGACTCTGAAATAAGGA
AAACAATCTATTATATAGTCTCACACCTTTGTTTTACTTTTAGTGATTTCAATTTAATAATGTAAATGGT
TAAAATTTATTCTTCTCTGAGATCATTTCACATTGCAGATAGAAAACCTGAGACTGGGGTAATTTTTATT
AAAATCTAATTTAATCTCAGAAACACATCTTTATTCTAACATCAATTTTTCCAGTTTGATATTATCATAT
AAAGTCAGCCTTCCTCATCTGCAGGTTCCACAACAAAAATCCAACCAACTGTGGATCAAAAATATTGGGA
AAAAATTAAAAATAGCAATACAACAATAAAAAAATACAAATCAGAAAAACAGCACAGTATAACAACTTTA
TTTAGCATTTACAATCTATTAGGTATTATAAGTAATCTAGAATTAATTCCGTGTATTCTATAGTGTCACC
TAAATCGTATGTGTATGATACATAAGGTTATGTATTAATTGTAGCCGCGTTCTAACGACAATATGTACAA
GCCTAATTGTGTAGCATCTGGCTTACTGAAGCAGACCCTATCATCTCTCTCGTAAACTGCCGTCAGAGTC
GGTTTGGTTGGACGAACCTTCTGAGTTTCTGGTAACGCCGTCCCGCACCCGGAAATGGTCAGCGAACCAA
TCAGCAGGGTCATCGCTAGCCAGATCCTCTACGCCGGACGCATCGTGGCCGGCATCACCGGCGCCACAGG
TGCGGTTGCTGGCGCCTATATCGCCGACATCACCGATGGGGAAGATCGGGCTCGCCACTTCGGGCTCATG
AGCGCTTGTTTCGGCGTGGGTATGGTGGCAGGCCCCGTGGCCGGGGGACTGTTGGGCGCCATCTCCTTGC
ATGCACCATTCCTTGCGGCGGCGGTGCTCAACGGCCTCAACCTACTACTGGGCTGCTTCCTAATGCAGGA
GTCGCATAAGGGAGAGCGTCGAATGGTGCACTCTCAGTACAATCTGCTCTGATGCCGCATAGTTAAGCCA
GCCCCGACACCCGCCAACACCCGCTGACGCGCCCTGACGGGCTTGTCTGCTCCCGGCATCCGCTTACAGA
CAAGCTGTGACCGTCTCCGGGAGCTGCATGTGTCAGAGGTTTTCACCGTCATCACCGAAACGCGCGAGAC
GAAAGGGCCTCGTGATACGCCTATTTTTATAGGTTAATGTCATGATAATAATGGTTTCTTAGACGTCAGG
TGGCACTTTTCGGGGAAATGTGCGCGGAACCCCTATTTGTTTATTTTTCTAAATACATTCAAATATGTAT
CCGCTCATGAGACAATAACCCTGATAAATGCTTCAATAATATTGAAAAAGGAAGAGTATGAGTATTCAAC
ATTTCCGTGTCGCCCTTATTCCCTTTTTTGCGGCATTTTGCCTTCCTGTTTTTGCTCACCCAGAAACGCT
GGTGAAAGTAAAAGATGCTGAAGATCAGTTGGGTGCACGAGTGGGTTACATCGAACTGGATCTCAACAGC
GGTAAGATCCTTGAGAGTTTTCGCCCCGAAGAACGTTTTCCAATGATGAGCACTTTTAAAGTTCTGCTAT
GTGGCGCGGTATTATCCCGTATTGACGCCGGGCAAGAGCAACTCGGTCGCCGCATACACTATTCTCAGAA
TGACTTGGTTGAGTACTCACCAGTCACAGAAAAGCATCTTACGGATGGCATGACAGTAAGAGAATTATGC
AGTGCTGCCATAACCATGAGTGATAACACTGCGGCCAACTTACTTCTGACAACGATCGGAGGACCGAAGG
AGCTAACCGCTTTTTTGCACAACATGGGGGATCATGTAACTCGCCTTGATCGTTGGGAACCGGAGCTGAA
TGAAGCCATACCAAACGACGAGCGTGACACCACGATGCCTGTAGCAATGGCAACAACGTTGCGCAAACTA
TTAACTGGCGAACTACTTACTCTAGCTTCCCGGCAACAATTAATAGACTGGATGGAGGCGGATAAAGTTG
CAGGACCACTTCTGCGCTCGGCCCTTCCGGCTGGCTGGTTTATTGCTGATAAATCTGGAGCCGGTGAGCG
TGGGTCTCGCGGTATCATTGCAGCACTGGGGCCAGATGGTAAGCCCTCCCGTATCGTAGTTATCTACACG
ACGGGGAGTCAGGCAACTATGGATGAACGAAATAGACAGATCGCTGAGATAGGTGCCTCACTGATTAAGC
ATTGGTAACTGTCAGACCAAGTTTACTCATATATACTTTAGATTGATTTAAAACTTCATTTTTAATTTAA
AAGGATCTAGGTGAAGATCCTTTTTGATAATCTCATGACCAAAATCCCTTAACGTGAGTTTTCGTTCCAC
TGAGCGTCAGACCCCGTAGAAAAGATCAAAGGATCTTCTTGAGATCCTTTTTTTCTGCGCGTAATCTGCT
GCTTGCAAACAAAAAAACCACCGCTACCAGCGGTGGTTTGTTTGCCGGATCAAGAGCTACCAACTCTTTT
TCCGAAGGTAACTGGCTTCAGCAGAGCGCAGATACCAAATACTGTTCTTCTAGTGTAGCCGTAGTTAGGC
CACCACTTCAAGAACTCTGTAGCACCGCCTACATACCTCGCTCTGCTAATCCTGTTACCAGTGGCTGCTG
CCAGTGGCGATAAGTCGTGTCTTACCGGGTTGGACTCAAGACGATAGTTACCGGATAAGGCGCAGCGGTC
GGGCTGAACGGGGGGTTCGTGCACACAGCCCAGCTTGGAGCGAACGACCTACACCGAACTGAGATACCTA
CAGCGTGAGCTATGAGAAAGCGCCACGCTTCCCGAAGGGAGAAAGGCGGACAGGTATCCGGTAAGCGGCA
GGGTCGGAACAGGAGAGCGCACGAGGGAGCTTCCAGGGGGAAACGCCTGGTATCTTTATAGTCCTGTCGG
GTTTCGCCACCTCTGACTTGAGCGTCGATTTTTGTGATGCTCGTCAGGGGGGCGGAGCCTATGGAAAAAC
GCCAGCAACGCGGCCTTTTTACGGTTCCTGGCCTTTTGCTGGCCTTTTGCTCACATGTTCTTTCCTGCGT
TATCCCCTGATTCTGTGGATAACCGTATTACCGCCTTTGAGTGAGCTGATACCGCTCGCCGCAGCCGAAC
GACCGAGCGCAGCGAGTCAGTGAGCGAGGAAGCGGAAG
