>Addgene plasmid #12265 | pHR-CMV-nlsCRE | addgene partial sequence | sequence record 18801 | CMV-F 5'-CGCAAATGGGCGGTAGGCGTG-3'
AGCTCGTTTAGTGAACCGTCAGATCGCCTGGAGACGCCATCCACGCTGTTTTGACCTCCATAGAAGACAC
CGACTCTAGAGGATCTACCATGCCCAAGAAGAAGAGGAAGGTGTCCAATTTACTGACCGTACACCAAAAT
TTGCCTGCATTACCGGTCGATGCAACGAGTGATGAGGTTCGCAAGAACCTGATGGACATGTTCAGGGATC
GCCAGGCGTTTTCTGAGCATACCTGGAAAATGCTTCAGTCCGTTTGCCGGTCGTGGGCGGCATGGTGCAA
GTTGAATAACCGGAAATGGTTTCCCGCAGAACCTGAAGATGTTCGCGATTATCTTCTATATCTTCAGGCG
CGCGGTCTGGCAGTAAAAACTATCCAGCAACATTTGGGCCAGCTAAACATGCTTCATCGTCGGTCCGGGC
TGCCACGACCAAGTGACAGCAATGCTGTTTCACTGGTTATGCGGCGGATCCGAAAAGAAAACGTTGATGC
CGGTGAACGTGCAAAACAGGCTCTAGCGTTCGAACGCACTGATTTCGACCAGGTTCGTTCACTCATGGAA
AATAGCGATCGCTGCCAGGATATACGTAATCTGGCATTTCTGGGGATTGCTTATAACACCCTGTTACGTA
TAGCCGAAATTGCCAGGATCAGGGTTAAAGATATCTCACGTACTGACGGTGGGAGAATGTTAATCCATAT
TGGCAGAACGAAAACGCTGGTTAGCA
