>Addgene plasmid #12265 | pHR-CMV-nlsCRE | addgene partial sequence | sequence record 134326 | Top_Fop 5'-TCACCATTATCGTTTCAGAC-3'
CCGACAGGCCCGAAGGAATAGAAGAAGAAGGTGGAGAGAGAGACAGAGACAGATCCATTCGATTAGTGAA
CGGATCTCGACGGTATCGATAAGCTTGGGAGTTCCGCGTTACATAACTTACGGTAAATGGCCCGCCTGGC
TGACCGCCCAACGACCCCCGCCCATTGACGTCAATAATGACGTATGTTCCCATAGTAACGCCAATAGGGA
CTTTCCATTGACGTCAATGGGTGGAGTATTTACGGTAAACTGCCCACTTGGCAGTACATCAAGTGTATCA
TATGCCAAGTACGCCCCCTATTGACGTCAATGACGGTAAATGGCCCGCCTGGCATTATGCCCAGTACATG
ACCTTATGGGACTTTCCTACTTGGCAGTACATCTACGTATTAGTCATCGCTATTACCATGGTGATGCGGT
TTTGGCAGTACATCAATGGGCGTGGATAGCGGTTTGACTCACGGGGATTTCCAAGTCTCCACCCCATTGA
CGTCAATGGGAGTTTGTTTTGGCACCAAAATCAACGGGACTTTCCAAAATGTCGTAACAACTCCGCCCCA
TTGACGCAAATGGGCGGTAGGCGTGTACGGTGGGAGGTCTATATAAGCAGAGCTCGTTTAGTGAACCGTC
AGATCGCCTGGAGACGCCATCCACGCTGTTTTGACCTCCATAGAAGACACCGACTCTAGAGGATCTACCA
TGCCCAAGAAGAAGAGGAAGGTGTCCAATTTACTGACCGTACACCAAAATTTGCCTGCATTACCGGTCGA
TGCAACGAGTGATGAGGTTCGCAAGAACCTGATGGACATGTTCAGGGATCGCCAGGCGTTTTCTGAGCAT
ACCTGGAAAATGCTTCAGTCCGTTTGCCGGTCGTGGGCGGCATGGTGCAAGTTGAATAACCGGAAATGGT
TTCCCGCAGAACCTGAAGATGTTCGCGATTATCTTCTATATCTTCAGGCGCGCGGTCTGGCAGTAAA
