>Addgene plasmid #12265 | pHR-CMV-nlsCRE | addgene partial sequence | sequence record 134327 | Futet-R 5'-CAAAGGCATTAAAGCAGCGT-3'
AGGAGCAACATAGTTAAGAATACCAGTCAATCTTTCACAAATTTTGTAATCCAGAGGTTGATTATCGGGA
ATTCGAAGCTTGAGCTCGACCTAATCGCCATCTTCCAGCAGGCGCACCATTGCCCCTGTTTCACTATCCA
GGTTACGGATATAGTTCATGACAATATTTACATTGGTCCAGCCACCAGCTTGCATGATCTCCGGTATTGA
AACTCCAGCGCGGGCCATATCTCGCGCGGCTCCGACACGGGCACTGTGTCCAGACCAGGCCAGGTATCTC
TGACCAGAGTCATCCTTAGCGCCGTAAATCAATCGATGAGTTGCTTCAAAAATCCCTTCCAGGGCGCGAG
TTGATAGCTGGCTGGTGGCAGATGGCGCGGCAACACCATTTTTTCTGACCCGGCAAAACAGGTAGTTATT
CGGATCATCAGCTACACCAGAGACGGAAATCCATCGCTCGACCAGTTTAGTTACCCCCAGGCTAAGTGCC
TTCTCTACACCTGCGGTGCTAACCAGCGTTTTCGTTCTGCCAATATGGATTAACATTCTCCCACCGTCAG
TACGTGAGATATCTTTAACCCTGATCCTGGCAATTTCGGCTATACGTAACAGGGTGTTATAAGCAATCCC
CAGAAATGCCAGATTACGTATATCCTGGCAGCGATCGCTATTTTCCATGAGTGAACGAACCTGGTCGAAA
TCAGTGCGTTCGAACGCTAGAGCCTGTTTTGCACGTTCACCGGCATCAACGTTTTCTTTTCGGATCCGCC
GCATAACCAGTGAAACAGCATTGCTGTCACTTGGTCGTGGCAGCCCGGACCGACGATGAAGCATGTTTAG
CTGGCCCAAATGTTGCTGGATAGTTTTTACTGCCAGACCGCGCGCCTGAAGATATAGAAGATAATCGCGA
ACATCTTCAGGTTCTGCGGGAAACCATTTCCGGTTATTCAACTTGCACCATGCCGCCCACGACCGGCAAA
CGGACTGAAGCATTTTCCAGGTATGCTCAGAAAA
